>Addgene plasmid #168061 | Cyterm-ystagRFP pDRF1-GW | addgene full sequence | sequence record 331875 | Addgene NGS Result
GTATTTCGGTTCCTGGAGAAACTATTGCATCTATTGCATAGGTAATCTTGCACGTCGCATCCCCGGTTCA
TTTTCTGCGTTTCCATCTTGCACTTCAATAGCATATCTTTGTTAACGAAGCATCTGTGCTTCATTTTGTA
GAACAAAAATGCAACGCGAGAGCGCTAATTTTTCAAACAAAGAATCTGAGCTGCATTTTTACAGAACAGA
AATGCAACGCGAAAGCGCTATTTTACCAACGAAGAATCTGTGCTTCATTTTTGTAAAACAAAAATGCAAC
GCGAGAGCGCTAATTTTTCAAACAAAGAATCTGAGCTGCATTTTTACAGAACAGAAATGCAACGCGAGAG
CGCTATTTTACCAACAAAGAATCTATACTTCTTTTTTGTTCTACAAAAATGCATCCCGAGAGCGCTATTT
TTCTAACAAAGCATCTTAGATTACTTTTTTTCTCCTTTGTGCGCTCTATAATGCAGTCTCTTGATAACTT
TTTGCACTGTAGGTCCGTTAAGGTTAGAAGAAGGCTACTTTGGTGTCTATTTTCTCTTCCATAAAAAAAG
CCTGACTCCACTTCCCGCGTTTACTGATTACTAGCGAAGCTGCGGGTGCATTTTTTCAAGATAAAGGCAT
CCCCGATTATATTCTATACCGATGTGGATTGCGCATACTTTGTGAACAGAAAGTGATAGCGTTGATGATT
CTTCATTGGTCAGAAAATTATGAACGGTTTCTTCTATTTTGTCTCTATATACTACGTATAGGAAATGTTT
ACATTTTCGTATTGTTTTCGATTCACTCTATGAATAGTTCTTACTACAATTTTTTTGTCTAAAGAGTAAT
ACTAGAGATAAACATAAAAAATGTAGAGGTCGAGTTTAGATGCAAGTTCAAGGAGCGAAAGGTGGATGGG
TAGGTTATATAGGGATATAGCACAGAGATATATAGCAAAGAGATACTTTTGAGCAATGTTTGTGGAAGCG
GTATTCGCAATATTTTAGTAGCTCGTTACAGTCCGGTGCGTTTTTGGTTTTTTGAAAGTGCGTCTTCAGA
GCGCTTTTGGTTTTCAAAAGCGCTCTGAAGTTCCTATACTTTCTAGCTAGAGAATAGGAACTTCGGAATA
GGAACTTCAAAGCGTTTCCGAAAACGAGCGCTTCCGAAAATGCAACGCGAGCTGCGCACATACAGCTCAC
TGTTCACGTCGCACCTATATCTGCGTGTTGCCTGTATATATATATACATGAGAAGAACGGCATAGTGCGT
GTTTATGCTTAAATGCGTACTTATATGCGTCTATTTATGTAGGATGAAAGGTAGTCTAGTACCTCCTGTG
ATATTATCCCATTCCATGCGGGGTATCGTATGCTTCCTTCAGCACTACCCTTTAGCTGTTCTATATGCTG
CCACTCCTCAATTGGATTAGTCTCATCCTTCAATGCTATCATTTCCTTTGATATTGGATCGATCCGATGA
TAAGCTGTCAAACATGAGAATTGGGTAATAACTGATATAATTAAATTGAAGCTCTAATTTGTGAGTTTAG
TATACATGCATTTACTTATAATACAGTTTTTTAGTTTTGCTGGCCGCATCTTCTCAAATATGCTTCCCAG
CCTGCTTTTCTGTAACGTTCACCCTCTACCTTAGCATCCCTTCCCTTTGCAAATAGTCCTCTTCCAACAA
TAATAATGTCAGATCCTGTAGAGACCACATCATCCACGGTTCTATACTGTTGACCCAATGCGTCTCCCTT
GTCATCTAAACCCACACCGGGTGTCATAATCAACCAATCGTAACCTTCATCTCTTCCACCCATGTCTCTT
TGAGCAATAAAGCCGATAACAAAATCTTTGTCGCTCTTCGCAATGTCAACAGTACCCTTAGTATATTCTC
CAGTAGATAGGGAGCCCTTGCATGACAATTCTGCTAACATCAAAAGGCCTCTAGGTTCCTTTGTTACTTC
TTCTGCCGCCTGCTTCAAACCGCTAACAATACCTGGGCCCACCACACCGTGTGCATTCGTAATGTCTGCC
CATTCTGCTATTCTGTATACACCCGCAGAGTACTGCAATTTGACTGTATTACCAATGTCAGCAAATTTTC
TGTCTTCGAAGAGTAAAAAATTGTACTTGGCGGATAATGCCTTTAGCGGCTTAACTGTGCCCTCCATGGA
AAAATCAGTCAAGATATCCACATGTGTTTTTAGTAAACAAATTTTGGGACCTAATGCTTCAACTAACTCC
AGTAATTCCTTGGTGGTACGAACATCCAATGAAGCACACAAGTTTGTTTGCTTTTCGTGCATGATATTAA
ATAGCTTGGCAGCAACAGGACTAGGATGAGTAGCAGCACGTTCCTTATATGTAGCTTTCGACATGATTTA
TCTTCGTTTCCTGCATGTTTTTGTTCTGTGCAGTTGGGTTAAGAATACTGGGCAATTTCATGTTTCTTCA
ACACTACATATGCGTATATATACCAATCTAAGTCTGTGCTCCTTCCTTCGTTCTTCCTTCTGTTCGGAGA
TTACCGAATCAAAAAAATTTCAAGGAAACCGAAATCAAAAAAAAGAATAAAAAAAAAATGATGAATTGAA
AAGCTAATTCTTGAAGACGAAAGGGCCTCGTGATACGCCTATTTTTATAGGTTAATGTCATGATAATAAT
GGTTTCTTAGACGTCAGGTGGCACTTTTCGGGGAAATGTGCGCGGAACCCCTATTTGTTTATTTTTCTAA
ATACATTCAAATATGTATCCGCTCATGAGACAATAACCCTGATAAATGCTTCAATAATATTGAAAAAGGA
AGAGTATGAGTATTCAACATTTCCGTGTCGCCCTTATTCCCTTTTTTGCGGCATTTTGCCTTCCTGTTTT
TGCTCACCCAGAAACGCTGGTGAAAGTAAAAGATGCTGAAGATCAGTTGGGTGCACGAGTGGGTTACATC
GAACTGGATCTCAACAGCGGTAAGATCCTTGAGAGTTTTCGCCCCGAAGAACGTTTTCCAATGATGAGCA
CTTTTAAAGTTCTGCTATGTGGCGCGGTATTATCCCGTATTGACGCCGGGCAAGAGCAACTCGGTCGCCG
CATACACTATTCTCAGAATGACTTGGTTGAGTACTCACCAGTCACAGAAAAGCATCTTACGGATGGCATG
ACAGTAAGAGAATTATGCAGTGCTGCCATAACCATGAGTGATAACACTGCGGCCAACTTACTTCTGACAA
CGATCGGAGGACCGAAGGAGCTAACCGCTTTTTTGCACAACATGGGGGATCATGTAACTCGCCTTGATCG
TTGGGAACCGGAGCTGAATGAAGCCATACCAAACGACGAGCGTGACACCACGATGCCTGTAGCAATGGCA
ACAACGTTGCGCAAACTATTAACTGGCGAACTACTTACTCTAGCTTCCCGGCAACAATTAATAGACTGGA
TGGAGGCGGATAAAGTTGCAGGACCACTTCTGCGCTCGGCCCTTCCGGCTGGCTGGTTTATTGCTGATAA
ATCTGGAGCCGGTGAGCGTGGGTCTCGCGGTATCATTGCAGCACTGGGGCCAGATGGTAAGCCCTCCCGT
ATCGTAGTTATCTACACGACGGGGAGTCAGGCAACTATGGATGAACGAAATAGACAGATCGCTGAGATAG
GTGCCTCACTGATTAAGCATTGGTAACTGTCAGACCAAGTTTACTCATATATACTTTAGATTGATTTAAA
ACTTCATTTTTAATTTAAAAGGATCTAGGTGAAGATCCTTTTTGATAATCTCATGACCAAAATCCCTTAA
CGTGAGTTTTCGTTCCACTGAGCGTCAGACCCCGTAGAAAAGATCAAAGGATCTTCTTGAGATCCTTTTT
TTCTGCGCGTAATCTGCTGCTTGCAAACAAAAAAACCACCGCTACCAGCGGTGGTTTGTTTGCCGGATCA
AGAGCTACCAACTCTTTTTCCGAAGGTAACTGGCTTCAGCAGAGCGCAGATACCAAATACTGTTCTTCTA
GTGTAGCCGTAGTTAGGCCACCACTTCAAGAACTCTGTAGCACCGCCTACATACCTCGCTCTGCTAATCC
TGTTACCAGTGGCTGCTGCCAGTGGCGATAAGTCGTGTCTTACCGGGTTGGACTCAAGACGATAGTTACC
GGATAAGGCGCAGCGGTCGGGCTGAACGGGGGGTTCGTGCACACAGCCCAGCTTGGAGCGAACGACCTAC
ACCGAACTGAGATACCTACAGCGTGAGCTATGAGAAAGCGCCACGCTTCCCGAAGGGAGAAAGGCGGACA
GGTATCCGGTAAGCGGCAGGGTCGGAACAGGAGAGCGCACGAGGGAGCTTCCAGGGGGAAACGCCTGGTA
TCTTTATAGTCCTGTCGGGTTTCGCCACCTCTGACTTGAGCGTCGATTTTTGTGATGCTCGTCAGGGGGG
CGGAGCCTATGGAAAAACGCCAGCAACGCGGCCTTTTTACGGTTCCTGGCCTTTTGCTGGCCTTTTGCTC
ACATGTTCTTTCCTGCGTTATCCCCTGATTCTGTGGATAACCGTATTACCGCCTTTGAGTGAGCTGATAC
CGCTCGCCGCAGCCGAACGACCGAGCGCAGCGAGTCAGTGAGCGAGGAAGCGGAAGAGCGCCCAATACGC
AAACCGCCTCTCCCCGCGCGTTGGCCGATTCATTAATGCAGCTGGCACGACAGGTTTCCCGACTGGAAAG
CGGGCAGTGAGCGCAACGCAATTAATGTGAGTTAGCTCACTCATTAGGCACCCCAGGCTTTACACTTTAT
GCTTCCGGCTCGTATGTTGTGTGGAATTGTGAGCGGATAACAATTTCACACAGGAAACAGCTATGACCAT
GATTACGCCAAGCTTACCGCATCAGGAAATTGTAAGCGTTAATATTTTGTTAAAATTCGCGTTAAATTTT
TGTTAAATCAGCTCATTTTTTAACCAATAGGCCGAAATCGGCAAAATCCCTTATAAATCAAAAGAATAGA
CCGAGATAGGGT
[37 nt withheld, positions 4983-5019]
AAAGAACGTGGACTCCAACGTCAAAGG
[49 nt withheld, positions 5047-5095]
T
[91 nt withheld, positions 5097-5187]
G
[124 nt withheld, positions 5189-5312]
CCATTCGCCAAGCTTCCTGAAACGGAGAAACATAAACAGGCATTGCTGGGATCACCCATACATCACTCTG
TTTTGCCTGACCTTTTCCGGTAATTTGAAAACAAACCCGGTCTCGAAGCGGAGATCCGGCGATAATTACC
GCAGAAATAAACCCATACACGAGACGTAGAACCAGCCGCACATGGCCGGAGAAACTCCTGCGAGAATTTC
GTAAACTCGCGCGCATTGCATCTGTATTTCCTAATGCGGCACTTCCAGGCCTCGATCGAGACCGTTTATC
CATTGCTTTTTTGTTGTCTTTTTCCCTCGTTCACAGAAAGTCTGAAGAAGCTATAGTAGAACTATGAGCT
TTTTTTGTTTCTGTTTTCCTTTTTTTTTTTTTTACCTCTGTGGAAATTGTTACTCTCACACTCTTTAGTT
CGTTTGTTTGTTTTGTTTATTCCAATTATGACCGGTGACGAAACGTGGTCGATGGTGGGTACCGCTTATG
CTCCCCTCCATTAGTTTCGATTATATAAAAAGGCCAAATATTGTATTATTTTCAAATGTCCTATCATTAT
CGTCTAACATCTAATTTCTCTTAAATTTTTTCTCTTTCTTTCCTATAACACCAATAGTGAAAATCTTTTT
TTCTTCTATATCTACAAAAACTTTTTTTTTCTATCAACCTCGTTGATAAATTTTTTCTTTAACAATCGTT
AATAATTAATTAATTGGAAAATAACCATTTTTTCTCTCTTTTATACACACATTCAAAAGAAAGAAAAAAA
ATATACCCCAGCCTCGACTAGTGAATTCGCGGCCATCACAAGTTTGTACAAAAAAGCAGGCTGCTAGCGC
TACCGGACTCAGATCTGGTACCCCTTGCAGCTTCCAGTTGTCAGGAAGAGAAGGCTCCCATGGATCCTGT
GGTGGTGCTGGGGCTCTGTCTCTCCTGTTTGCTTCTCCTTTCACTCTGGAAACAGAGCTATGGGGGAGGG
AAGCTTCGAATTCTGCAGTCGACGGTACCGCGGGCCCGGGATCCACCGGTCGCCACCATGGTATCTAAAG
GTGAAGAGTTGATAAAGGAAAATATGCACATGAAACTCTATATGGAAGGCACAGTGAATAACCATCATTT
TAAGTGTACTTCAGAAGGAGAAGGTAAGCCTTATGAGGGGACACAAACTATGAGAATTAAAGTTGTTGAA
GGAGGTCCACTACCATTCGCTTTTGACATCCTGGCAACGAGCTTCATGTATGGCTCCAGAACATTCATAA
ACCATACACAAGGTATTCCAGATTTCTTCAAACAAAGTTTTCCAGAAGGCTTTACTTGGGAGAGAGTTAC
TACCTACGAGGACGGGGGTGTTTTAACTGCGACACAGGATACATCATTACAAGATGGCTGTTTGATCTAC
AACGTAAAAATCAGAGGTGTCAATTTTCCATCTAACGGACCTGTTATGCAGAAAAAGACCTTGGGTTGGG
AGGCTAATACTGAAATGCTATACCCAGCAGATGGAGGATTGGAAGGTAGGACAGTCATGGCATTGAAACT
TGTAGGAGGCGGTCACCTAATTTGCAACTTTAAGACAACCTACAGAAGCAAAAAGCCTGCTAAAAATCTT
AAAATGCCAGGGGTGTACTACGTGGATCATAGACTTGAACGTATCAAGGAAGCTGACAAAGAGACTTACG
TTGAACAACACGAAGTCGCCGTCGCCAGATACTGTGACTTACCTTCAAAGTTAGGTCATAAACTGAATGG
TATGGATGAATTGTATAAGTAAGCGGCCGCACCCAGCTTTCTTGTACAAAGTGGTGTAGTTAATTCATGA
TGGCCGCTGCAGGTCGACCTCGAGGGGGGGCCCGGTACCCAATTCGCCCTATAGTGAGTCGTATTACGCG
CGGATCCAGCTTTGGACTTCTTCGCCAGAGGTTTGGTCAAGTCTCCAATCAAGGTTGTCGGCTTGTCTAC
CTTGCCAGAAATTTACGAAAAGATGGAAAAGGGTCAAATCGTTGGTAGATACGTTGTTGACACTTCTAAA
TAAGCGAATTTCTTATGATTTATGATTTTTATTATTAAATAAGTTATAAAAAAAATAAGTGTATACAAAT
TTTAAAGTGACTCTTAGGTTTTAAAACGAAAATTCTTATTCTTGAGTAACTCTTTCCTGTAGGTCAGGTT
GCTTTCTCAGGTATAGCATGAGGTCGCTCTTATTGACCACACCTCTACCGGCATGCCAATTCACTGGCCG
TCGTTTTACAACGTCGTGACTGGGAAAACCCTGGCGTTACCCAACTTAATCGCCTTGCAGCACATCCCCC
TTTCGCCAGCTGGCGTAATAGCGAAGAGGCCCGCACCGATCGCCCTTCCCAACAGTTGCGCAGCCTGAAT
GGCGAATGGCGCCTGATGCGGTATTTTCTCCTTACGCATCTGTGCGGTATTTCACACCGCATAATCGGAT
CGTACTTGTTACCCATCATTGAATTTTGAACATCCGAACCTGGGAGTTTTCCCTGAAACAGATAGTATAT
TTGAACCTGTATAATAATATATAGTCTAGCGCTTTACGGAAGACAATGTAT
Features (pLannotate 1.2.2; 28 found; start..end, strand, type, name):
    114..1460    -  rep_origin     2μ ori: yeast 2μ plasmid origin of replication
   1465..1481    -  promoter       tet promoter (fragment): E. coli promoter for tetracycline efflux protein gene
   1571..2374    -  CDS            URA3: orotidine-5'-phosphate decarboxylase, required for uracil biosynthesis; S. cerevisiae URA3; yeast auxotrophic marker, counterselectable with 5-fluoroorotic acid (5-FOA)
   2375..2590    -  promoter       URA3 promoter: S. cerevisiae URA3
   2701..2805    +  promoter       AmpR promoter: bla
   2806..3666    +  CDS            AmpR: β-lactamase; bla; confers resistance to ampicillin, carbenicillin, and related antibiotics
   3837..4425    +  rep_origin     ori: high-copy-number ColE1/pMB1/pBR322/pUC origin of replication
   4608..4700    +  CDS            lacI (fragment): lac repressor; lacI; The lac repressor binds to the lac operator to inhibit transcription in E. coli. This inhibition can be relieved by adding lactose or isopropyl-β-D-thiogalactopyranoside (IPTG).
   4713..4734    +  protein_bind   CAP binding site: CAP binding activates transcription in the presence of cAMP. E. coli catabolite activator protein
   4749..4779    +  promoter       lac promoter: promoter for the E. coli lac operon
   4787..4803    +  protein_bind   lac operator: The lac repressor binds to the lac operator to inhibit transcription in E. coli. This inhibition can be relieved by adding lactose or isopropyl-β-D-thiogalactopyranoside (IPTG). lac repressor encoded by lacI
   4884..5312    -  rep_origin     f1 ori (sequence partly withheld): f1 bacteriophage origin of replication; arrow indicates direction of (+) strand synthesis
   5323..5577    -  CDS            BRP1 (fragment): BRP1_YEAST - Protein predicted: Swiss-Prot protein existence level 4. From Saccharomyces cerevisiae (strain ATCC 204508 / S288c) (Baker's yeast).
   5679..5695    -  promoter       ARG4 promoter (fragment): S. cerevisiae ARG4
   5800..5883    +  CDS            YG007_YEAST: Protein predicted: Swiss-Prot protein existence level 4. From Saccharomyces cerevisiae (strain ATCC 204508 / S288c) (Baker's yeast).
   6120..6144    +  protein_bind   attB1: mutant version of attB; recombination site for the Gateway® BP reaction BP Clonase™
   6145..6168    +  misc_feature   MCS (fragment): multiple cloning site
   6212..6298    +  CDS            CYP2C1 (fragment): CP2C1_RABIT - Experimental evidence at protein level: Swiss-Prot protein existence level 1. Cytochromes P450 are a group of heme-thiolate monooxygenases. In liver microsomes, this enzyme is involved in an NADPH-dependent electron transport pathway. It oxidizes a variety of structurally unrelated compounds, including steroids, fatty acids, and xenobiotics. From Oryctolagus cuniculus (Rabbit).
   6293..6336    +  misc_feature   MCS (fragment): multiple cloning site
   6350..7081    +  CDS            TagRFP-T: TagRFP-T is a basic (constitutively fluorescent) red fluorescent protein published in 2008, derived from Entacmaea quadricolor. It has low acid sensitivity.
   7093..7117    -  protein_bind   attB2: mutant version of attB; recombination site for the Gateway® BP reaction BP Clonase™
   7145..7171    +  misc_feature   MCS (fragment): pBluescript multiple cloning site
   7180..7198    -  promoter       T7 promoter: promoter for bacteriophage T7 RNA polymerase
   7199..7342    +  CDS            ADH1 (fragment): ADH1_YEAST - Also known as ADC1. Experimental evidence at protein level: Swiss-Prot protein existence level 1. This isozyme preferentially catalyzes the conversion of primary unbranched alcohols to their corresponding aldehydes. Also shows activity toward secondary alcohols. From Saccharomyces cerevisiae (strain ATCC 204508 / S288c) (Baker's yeast).
   7346..7533    +  terminator     ADH1 terminator: S. cerevisiae ADH1; transcription terminator for the S. cerevisiae alcohol dehydrogenase 1 (ADH1) gene
   7541..7698    +  CDS            lacZα (fragment): LacZα fragment of β-galactosidase; lacZ fragment
   7704..7755    -  misc_feature   bom (fragment): basis of mobility region from pBR322
   7760..7843    +  CDS            RAF1 (fragment): RAF_YEAST - Experimental evidence at transcript level: Swiss-Prot protein existence level 2. Antagonizes transcriptional repression of recombinase FLP by REP1-REP2. May play a role in plasmid partitioning. From Saccharomyces cerevisiae (strain ATCC 204508 / S288c) (Baker's yeast).
