[The description below was written by a language model from this plasmid's Addgene catalogue record and pLannotate feature annotations shown in this document.]
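Description:
Cyterm-ystagRFP pDRF1-GW is a 7.9 kb episomal yeast expression plasmid built on the pDRF1-GW backbone, a Gateway-compatible E. coli–Saccharomyces cerevisiae shuttle vector. In bacteria it is maintained at high copy through a ColE1/pUC-type origin and selected with ampicillin via the β-lactamase gene. An f1 origin and remnants of lac/lacZα and pBluescript-type cloning regions are carried over from the parental vector. In yeast it replicates from the 2μ origin, giving multicopy maintenance, and is selected by uracil prototrophy through URA3 with its own promoter, a marker that can also be counterselected with 5-FOA.

The payload sits between attB1 and attB2 sites, indicating that the cassette occupies the Gateway position of the vector, although the catalogue lists restriction cloning with unknown sites. It consists of a short N-terminal fragment annotated as rabbit cytochrome P450 CYP2C1 (the "CyTERM" element, an ER-membrane-anchoring signal that leaves its fusion partner facing the cytoplasm). After a short linker this is followed by a red fluorescent protein coding sequence that the annotation matches to TagRFP-T. The "ys" prefix in the name is not explained in the record. Transcription ends at the ADH1 terminator. The yeast promoter driving the fusion is not explicitly annotated or stated. The region upstream of attB1 contains only fragmentary matches to yeast genomic sequences.

The stated purpose is to check the monomeric behaviour of the fluorescent protein. Membrane-tethered fusions of this type are generally used so that any tendency to oligomerise shows up as rearrangement of ER membranes. The plasmid belongs to a side-by-side characterisation of fluorescent proteins in budding yeast.
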