Addgene plasmid #168061: Cyterm-ystagRFP pDRF1-GW
Purpose: Expresses Cyterm-ystagRFP to check for monomericity.
Depositing lab: Bas Teusink. Depositing organization: Vrije Universiteit Amsterdam. Publication: Side-by-Side Systematic Characterization of Novel FPs in Budding Yeast. Botman D, de Groot DH, Wehrens M, van Rossum K, Yska S, van der Kieft B, Albert V, Minghetti N, Goedhart J, Teusink B. ACS Synth Biol. 2026 Apr 1. doi: 10.1021/acssynbio.5c00676. PubMed 41919951.
Backbone
  Vector backbone: pDRF1-GW
  Vector type: Yeast Expression
  Selectable markers: URA3
Growth in bacteria
  Bacterial resistance: Ampicillin, 100 μg/mL
  Growth temperature: 37°C
  Growth strain: DH5alpha
  Copy number: High Copy
Gene/Insert
  Gene/Insert name: Cyterm-ystagRFP
  Species: Synthetic
  Cloning method: Restriction Enzyme; 5′ cloning site Unknown (unknown if destroyed); 3′ cloning site Unknown (unknown if destroyed)
Terms and licenses: Academic/Nonprofit Terms; Industry Terms: Not Available to Industry
How to cite: Cyterm-ystagRFP pDRF1-GW was a gift from Bas Teusink (Addgene plasmid # 168061 ; http://n2t.net/addgene:168061 ; RRID:Addgene_168061)
